[The description below was written by a language model from this plasmid's Addgene catalogue record and pLannotate feature annotations shown in this document.]
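Description:
pc3XB-ZF110 is a module plasmid from the Zinc Finger Consortium Modular Assembly Kit v1.0. It carries a single engineered zinc finger coding unit in pc3XB, a modified version of the pcDNA3 mammalian expression vector. The insert, ZF110, is only about 90 bp and encodes one C2H2-type finger from the ToolGen module set (ToolGen name HSNK), which is recorded as recognising the DNA triplet GAC. It sits between XbaI and BamHI sites, both preserved after cloning. This is consistent with the kit's purpose, in which individual finger modules are excised and joined in series to build multi-finger arrays for zinc finger nucleases. The automated annotation labels this region as a fragment of mouse Znf22. That label most likely reflects general sequence similarity among zinc finger motifs rather than the recorded origin of the module.

The backbone keeps the standard pcDNA3 layout. The CMV immediate early enhancer and promoter lie upstream of the insert, followed by a T7 promoter that also serves as the sequencing primer site. A bovine growth hormone polyadenylation signal lies downstream. A separate cassette has the SV40 early promoter driving the neomycin phosphotransferase gene, terminated by an SV40 poly(A) signal, and this allows G418 selection in mammalian cells. In E. coli the plasmid is maintained at high copy through a ColE1/pUC-type origin and selected with ampicillin via β-lactamase. An f1 origin is also present for single-stranded DNA production. Several short annotated fragments (HIV-1 LTR, ble, lacI, bom) appear to be backbone remnants or partial matches rather than functional elements. Although the vector is classed as mammalian expression, the record presents this plasmid mainly as an archival source of one finger module for assembly.
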