Addgene plasmid #13160: pc3XB-ZF110
Depositing lab: Keith Joung. Depositing organization: Massachusetts General Hospital. Publication: Standardized reagents and protocols for engineering zinc finger nucleases by modular assembly. Wright DA, Thibodeau-Beganny S, Sander JD, Winfrey RJ, Hirsh AS, Eichtinger M, Fu F, Porteus MH, Dobbs D, Voytas DF, Joung JK. Nat Protoc. 2006;1(3):1637-52. doi: 10.1038/nprot.2006.259 PubMed 17406455.
Backbone
  Vector backbone: pc3XB
  Backbone manufacturer: Modified Invitrogen pcDNA3
  Backbone size w/o insert (bp): 5400
  Vector type: Mammalian Expression
  Selectable markers: Neomycin (select with G418)
Growth in bacteria
  Bacterial resistance: Ampicillin, 100 μg/mL
  Growth temperature: 37°C
  Growth strain: XL1 Blue
  Copy number: High Copy
Gene/Insert
  Gene/Insert name: ZF110
  Insert size (bp): 90
  Cloning method: Restriction Enzyme; 5′ cloning site XbaI (not destroyed); 3′ cloning site BamHI (not destroyed)
  Sequencing primers: 5′ T7
Terms and licenses: Academic/Nonprofit Terms; Industry Terms: Not Available to Industry
Depositor comments: Part of the Zinc Finger Consortium Modular Assembly Kit v1.0. Finger protein sequence: PGEKPYKCKECGKAFNHSSNFNKHHRIH. Target DNA sequence: GAC. This zinc finger is derived from the ToolGen module set. ToolGen ZF ID: 11. ToolGen ZF Name: HSNK.
How to cite: pc3XB-ZF110 was a gift from Keith Joung (Addgene plasmid # 13160 ; http://n2t.net/addgene:13160 ; RRID:Addgene_13160)
