Features (pLannotate 1.2.2; 20 found; start..end, strand, type, name):
     28..80      -  misc_feature   bom (fragment): basis of mobility region from pBR322
    235..614     +  enhancer       CMV enhancer: human cytomegalovirus immediate early enhancer
    615..818     +  promoter       CMV promoter: human cytomegalovirus (CMV) immediate early promoter
    814..847     +  LTR            5' LTR (truncated) (fragment): truncated 5' long terminal repeat (LTR) from HIV-1
    863..881     +  promoter       T7 promoter: promoter for bacteriophage T7 RNA polymerase
    927..1019    +  CDS            Znf22 (fragment): ZNF22_MOUSE - Also known as Krox25, Krox26, Zfp422. Experimental evidence at protein level: Swiss-Prot protein existence level 1. Binds DNA through the consensus sequence 5'-CAATG-3'. May be involved in transcriptional regulation and may play a role in tooth formation. From Mus musculus (Mouse).
   1062..1286    +  polyA_signal   bGH poly(A) signal: bovine growth hormone polyadenylation signal
   1290..1311    +  promoter       SV40 promoter (fragment): SV40 enhancer and early promoter
   1332..1760    +  rep_origin     f1 ori (sequence partly withheld): f1 bacteriophage origin of replication; arrow indicates direction of (+) strand synthesis
   1774..2103    +  promoter       SV40 promoter: SV40 enhancer and early promoter
   2174..2965    +  CDS            neo: KKA2_KLEPN - Also known as kan, nptII. Experimental evidence at protein level: Swiss-Prot protein existence level 1. Resistance to kanamycin, neomycin, paromomycin, ribostamycin, butirosin and gentamicin B. From Klebsiella pneumoniae.
   2989..3147    +  CDS            ble (fragment): BLE_KLEPN - Experimental evidence at protein level: Swiss-Prot protein existence level 1. Binding protein with a strong affinity to the bleomycin family of antibiotics. Binds to CL990; an antimitotic-antibiotic compound. From Klebsiella pneumoniae.
   3142..3263    +  polyA_signal   SV40 poly(A) signal: SV40 polyadenylation signal
   3336..3352    -  protein_bind   lac operator: The lac repressor binds to the lac operator to inhibit transcription in E. coli. This inhibition can be relieved by adding lactose or isopropyl-β-D-thiogalactopyranoside (IPTG). lac repressor encoded by lacI
   3360..3390    -  promoter       lac promoter: promoter for the E. coli lac operon
   3405..3426    -  protein_bind   CAP binding site: CAP binding activates transcription in the presence of cAMP. E. coli catabolite activator protein
   3439..3531    -  CDS            lacI (fragment): lac repressor; lacI; The lac repressor binds to the lac operator to inhibit transcription in E. coli. This inhibition can be relieved by adding lactose or isopropyl-β-D-thiogalactopyranoside (IPTG).
   3714..4299    -  rep_origin     ori: high-copy-number ColE1/pMB1/pBR322/pUC origin of replication
   4470..5330    -  CDS            AmpR: β-lactamase; bla; confers resistance to ampicillin, carbenicillin, and related antibiotics
   5331..5435    -  promoter       AmpR promoter: bla
>Addgene plasmid #13160 | pc3XB-ZF110 | depositor full sequence | sequence record 7509 | Author sequence
GACGGATCGGGAGATCTCCCGATCCCCTATGGTGCACTCTCAGTACAATCTGCTCTGATGCCGCATAGTT
AAGCCAGTATCTGCTCCCTGCTTGTGTGTTGGAGGTCGCTGAGTAGTGCGCGAGCAAAATTTAAGCTACA
ACAAGGCAAGGCTTGACCGACAATTGCATGAAGAATCTGCTTAGGGTTAGGCGTTTTGCGCTGCTTCGCG
ATGTACGGGCCAGATATACGCGTTGACATTGATTATTGACTAGTTATTAATAGTAATCAATTACGGGGTC
ATTAGTTCATAGCCCATATATGGAGTTCCGCGTTACATAACTTACGGTAAATGGCCCGCCTGGCTGACCG
CCCAACGACCCCCGCCCATTGACGTCAATAATGACGTATGTTCCCATAGTAACGCCAATAGGGACTTTCC
ATTGACGTCAATGGGTGGAGTATTTACGGTAAACTGCCCACTTGGCAGTACATCAAGTGTATCATATGCC
AAGTACGCCCCCTATTGACGTCAATGACGGTAAATGGCCCGCCTGGCATTATGCCCAGTACATGACCTTA
TGGGACTTTCCTACTTGGCAGTACATCTACGTATTAGTCATCGCTATTACCATGGTGATGCGGTTTTGGC
AGTACATCAATGGGCGTGGATAGCGGTTTGACTCACGGGGATTTCCAAGTCTCCACCCCATTGACGTCAA
TGGGAGTTTGTTTTGGCACCAAAATCAACGGGACTTTCCAAAATGTCGTAACAACTCCGCCCCATTGACG
CAAATGGGCGGTAGGCGTGTACGGTGGGAGGTCTATATAAGCAGAGCTCTCTGGCTAACTAGAGAACCCA
CTGCTTACTGGCTTATCGAAATTAATACGACTCACTATAGGGAGACCCAAGCTGGCTAGCGTTTAAACGG
GCCCTCTAGACCCGGGGAGAAGCCTTACAAGTGCAAGGAGTGCGGCAAGGCGTTCAACCACAGCAGCAAC
TTTAACAAGCACCACCGCATTCATACCGGTGGATCCTCTGCACAGTAGTAAGCTTAAGTTTAAACCGCTG
ATCAGCCTCGACTGTGCCTTCTAGTTGCCAGCCATCTGTTGTTTGCCCCTCCCCCGTGCCTTCCTTGACC
CTGGAAGGTGCCACTCCCACTGTCCTTTCCTAATAAAATGAGGAAATTGCATCGCATTGTCTGAGTAGGT
GTCATTCTATTCTGGGGGGTGGGGTGGGGCAGGACAGCAAGGGGGAGGATTGGGAAGACAATAGCAGGCA
TGCTGGGGATGCGGTGGGCTCTATGGCTTCTGAGGCGGAAAGAACCAGCTGGGGCTCTAGGGGGTATCCC
C
[124 nt withheld, positions 1332-1455]
C
[91 nt withheld, positions 1457-1547]
A
[49 nt withheld, positions 1549-1597]
CCTTTGACGTTGGAGTCCACGTTCTTT
[37 nt withheld, positions 1625-1661]
ACCCTATCTCGGTCTATTCTTTTGATTTATAAGGGATTTTGCCGATTTCGGCCTATTGGTTAAAAAATGA
GCTGATTTAACAAAAATTTAACGCGAATTAATTCTGTGGAATGTGTGTCAGTTAGGGTGTGGAAAGTCCC
CAGGCTCCCCAGCAGGCAGAAGTATGCAAAGCATGCATCTCAATTAGTCAGCAACCAGGTGTGGAAAGTC
CCCAGGCTCCCCAGCAGGCAGAAGTATGCAAAGCATGCATCTCAATTAGTCAGCAACCATAGTCCCGCCC
CTAACTCCGCCCATCCCGCCCCTAACTCCGCCCAGTTCCGCCCATTCTCCGCCCCATGGCTGACTAATTT
TTTTTATTTATGCAGAGGCCGAGGCCGCCTCTGCCTCTGAGCTATTCCAGAAGTAGTGAGGAGGCTTTTT
TGGAGGCCTAGGCTTTTGCAAAAAGCTCCCGGCCGGGAGCTTGTATATCCATTTTCGGATCTGATCAAGA
GACAGGATGAGGATCGTTTCGCATGATTGAACAAGATGGATTGCACGCAGGTTCTCCGGCCGCTTGGGTG
GAGAGGCTATTCGGCTATGACTGGGCACAACAGACAATCGGCTGCTCTGATGCCGCCGTGTTCCGGCTGT
CAGCGCAGGGGCGCCCGGTTCTTTTTGTCAAGACCGACCTGTCCGGTGCCCTGAATGAACTGCAGGACGA
GGCAGCGCGGCTATCGTGGCTGGCCACGACGGGCGTTCCTTGCGCAGCTGTGCTCGACGTTGTCACTGAA
GCGGGAAGGGACTGGCTGCTATTGGGCGAAGTGCCGGGGCAGGATCTCCTGTCATCTCACCTTGCTCCTG
CCGAGAAAGTATCCATCATGGCTGATGCAATGCGGCGGCTGCATACGCTTGATCCGGCTACCTGCCCATT
CGACCACCAAGCGAAACATCGCATCGAGCGAGCACGTACTCGGATGGAAGCCGGTCTTGTCGATCAGGAT
GATCTGGACGAAGAGCATCAGGGGCTCGCGCCAGCCGAACTGTTCGCCAGGCTCAAGGCGCGCATGCCCG
ACGGCGAGGATCTCGTCGTGACCCATGGCGATGCCTGCTTGCCGAATATCATGGTGGAAAATGGCCGCTT
TTCTGGATTCATCGACTGTGGCCGGCTGGGTGTGGCGGACCGCTATCAGGACATAGCGTTGGCTACCCGT
GATATTGCTGAAGAGCTTGGCGGCGAATGGGCTGACCGCTTCCTCGTGCTTTACGGTATCGCCGCTCCCG
ATTCGCAGCGCATCGCCTTCTATCGCCTTCTTGACGAGTTCTTCTGAGCGGGACTCTGGGGTTCGAAATG
ACCGACCAAGCGACGCCCAACCTGCCATCACGAGATTTCGATTCCACCGCCGCCTTCTATGAAAGGTTGG
GCTTCGGAATCGTTTTCCGGGACGCCGGCTGGATGATCCTCCAGCGCGGGGATCTCATGCTGGAGTTCTT
CGCCCACCCCAACTTGTTTATTGCAGCTTATAATGGTTACAAATAAAGCAATAGCATCACAAATTTCACA
AATAAAGCATTTTTTTCACTGCATTCTAGTTGTGGTTTGTCCAAACTCATCAATGTATCTTATCATGTCT
GTATACCGTCGACCTCTAGCTAGAGCTTGGCGTAATCATGGTCATAGCTGTTTCCTGTGTGAAATTGTTA
TCCGCTCACAATTCCACACAACATACGAGCCGGAAGCATAAAGTGTAAAGCCTGGGGTGCCTAATGAGTG
AGCTAACTCACATTAATTGCGTTGCGCTCACTGCCCGCTTTCCAGTCGGGAAACCTGTCGTGCCAGCTGC
ATTAATGAATCGGCCAACGCGCGGGGAGAGGCGGTTTGCGTATTGGGCGCTCTTCCGCTTCCTCGCTCAC
TGACTCGCTGCGCTCGGTCGTTCGGCTGCGGCGAGCGGTATCAGCTCACTCAAAGGCGGTAATACGGTTA
TCCACAGAATCAGGGGATAACGCAGGAAAGAACATGTGAGCAAAAGGCCAGCAAAAGGCCAGGAACCGTA
AAAAGGCCGCGTTGCTGGCGTTTTTCCATAGGCTCCGCCCCCCTGACGAGCATCACAAAAATCGACGCTC
AAGTCAGAGGTGGCGAAACCCGACAGGACTATAAAGATACCAGGCGTTTCCCCCTGGAAGCTCCCTCGTG
CGCTCTCCTGTTCCGACCCTGCCGCTTACCGGATACCTGTCCGCCTTTCTCCCTTCGGGAAGCGTGGCGC
TTTCTCATAGCTCACGCTGTAGGTATCTCAGTTCGGTGTAGGTCGTTCGCTCCAAGCTGGGCTGTGTGCA
CGAACCCCCCGTTCAGCCCGACCGCTGCGCCTTATCCGGTAACTATCGTCTTGAGTCCAACCCGGTAAGA
CACGACTTATCGCCACTGGCAGCAGCCACTGGTAACAGGATTAGCAGAGCGAGGTATGTAGGCGGTGCTA
CAGAGTTCTTGAAGTGGTGGCCTAACTACGGCTACACTAGAAGAACAGTATTTGGTATCTGCGCTCTGCT
GAAGCCAGTTACCTTCGGAAAAAGAGTTGGTAGCTCTTGATCCGGCAAACAAACCACCGCTGGTAGCGGT
TTTTTTGTTTGCAAGCAGCAGATTACGCGCAGAAAAAAAGGATCTCAAGAAGATCCTTTGATCTTTTCTA
CGGGGTCTGACGCTCAGTGGAACGAAAACTCACGTTAAGGGATTTTGGTCATGAGATTATCAAAAAGGAT
CTTCACCTAGATCCTTTTAAATTAAAAATGAAGTTTTAAATCAATCTAAAGTATATATGAGTAAACTTGG
TCTGACAGTTACCAATGCTTAATCAGTGAGGCACCTATCTCAGCGATCTGTCTATTTCGTTCATCCATAG
TTGCCTGACTCCCCGTCGTGTAGATAACTACGATACGGGAGGGCTTACCATCTGGCCCCAGTGCTGCAAT
GATACCGCGAGACCCACGCTCACCGGCTCCAGATTTATCAGCAATAAACCAGCCAGCCGGAAGGGCCGAG
CGCAGAAGTGGTCCTGCAACTTTATCCGCCTCCATCCAGTCTATTAATTGTTGCCGGGAAGCTAGAGTAA
GTAGTTCGCCAGTTAATAGTTTGCGCAACGTTGTTGCCATTGCTACAGGCATCGTGGTGTCACGCTCGTC
GTTTGGTATGGCTTCATTCAGCTCCGGTTCCCAACGATCAAGGCGAGTTACATGATCCCCCATGTTGTGC
AAAAAAGCGGTTAGCTCCTTCGGTCCTCCGATCGTTGTCAGAAGTAAGTTGGCCGCAGTGTTATCACTCA
TGGTTATGGCAGCACTGCATAATTCTCTTACTGTCATGCCATCCGTAAGATGCTTTTCTGTGACTGGTGA
GTACTCAACCAAGTCATTCTGAGAATAGTGTATGCGGCGACCGAGTTGCTCTTGCCCGGCGTCAATACGG
GATAATACCGCGCCACATAGCAGAACTTTAAAAGTGCTCATCATTGGAAAACGTTCTTCGGGGCGAAAAC
TCTCAAGGATCTTACCGCTGTTGAGATCCAGTTCGATGTAACCCACTCGTGCACCCAACTGATCTTCAGC
ATCTTTTACTTTCACCAGCGTTTCTGGGTGAGCAAAAACAGGAAGGCAAAATGCCGCAAAAAAGGGAATA
AGGGCGACACGGAAATGTTGAATACTCATACTCTTCCTTTTTCAATATTATTGAAGCATTTATCAGGGTT
ATTGTCTCATGAGCGGATACATATTTGAATGTATTTAGAAAAATAAACAAATAGGGGTTCCGCGCACATT
TCCCCGAAAAGTGCCACCTGACGTC
