>Addgene plasmid #13160 | pc3XB-ZF110 | addgene partial sequence | sequence record 19544 | CMV-F 5'-CGCAAATGGGCGGTAGGCGTG-3'
GAGCTCTCTGGGCTACTAGAGAACCCACTGCTTACTGGCTTATCGAAATTAATACGACTCACTATAGGGA
GACCCAAGCTGGCTAGCGTTTAAACGGGCCCTCTAGACCCGGGGAGAAGCCTTACAAGTGCAAGGAGTGC
GGCAAGGCGTTCAACCACAGCAGCAACTTTAACAAGCACCACCGCATTCATACCGGTGGATCCTCTGCAC
AGTAGTAAGCTTAAGTTTAAACCGCTGATCAGCCTCGACTGTGCCTTCTAGTTGCCAGCCATCTGTTGTT
TGCCCCTCCCCCGTGCCTTCCTTGACCCTGGAAGGTGCCACTCCCACTGTCCTTTCCTAATAAAATGAGG
AAATTGCATCGCATTGTCTGAGTAGGTGTCATTCTATTCTGGGGGGTGGGGTGGGGCAGGACAGCAAGGG
GGAGGATTGGGAAGACAATAGCAGGCATGCTGGGGATGCGGTGGGCTCTATGGCTTCTGAGGCGGAAAGA
ACCAGCTGGGGCTCTAGGGGGTATCCCC
[69 nt withheld, positions 519-587]
GCCGCGCCCTAGCGCCCGCTCCTTTCGGCTTTC
